>Addgene plasmid #156834 | pD649-HAsp-HLA-F-Fc(DAPA)-AviTag-6xHis | depositor full sequence | sequence record 302777 | Full Sequence
TTTCAATATTATTGAAGCATTTATCAGGGTTATTGTCTCATGAGCGGATACATATTTGAATGTATTTAGA
AAAATAAACAAATAGGGGTCAGTGTTACAACCAATTAACCAATTCTGAACATTATCGCGAGCCCATTTAT
ACCTGAATATGGCTCATAACACCCCTTGCTCATGACCAAAATCCCTTAACGTGAGTTACGCGCGCGTCGT
TCCACTGAGCGTCAGACCCCGTAGAAAAGATCAAAGGATCTTCTTGAGATCCTTTTTTTCTGCGCGTAAT
CTGCTGCTTGCAAACAAAAAAACCACCGCTACCAGCGGTGGTTTGTTTGCCGGATCAAGAGCTACCAACT
CTTTTTCCGAAGGTAACTGGCTTCAGCAGAGCGCAGATACCAAATACTGTTCTTCTAGTGTAGCCGTAGT
TAGCCCACCACTTCAAGAACTCTGTAGCACCGCCTACATACCTCGCTCTGCTAATCCTGTTACCAGTGGC
TGCTGCCAGTGGCGATAAGTCGTGTCTTACCGGGTTGGACTCAAGACGATAGTTACCGGATAAGGCGCAG
CGGTCGGGCTGAACGGGGGGTTCGTGCACACAGCCCAGCTTGGAGCGAACGACCTACACCGAACTGAGAT
ACCTACAGCGTGAGCTATGAGAAAGCGCCACGCTTCCCGAAGGGAGAAAGGCGGACAGGTATCCGGTAAG
CGGCAGGGTCGGAACAGGAGAGCGCACGAGGGAGCTTCCAGGGGGAAACGCCTGGTATCTTTATAGTCCT
GTCGGGTTTCGCCACCTCTGACTTGAGCGTCGATTTTTGTGATGCTCGTCAGGGGGGCGGAGCCTATGGA
AAAACGCCAGCAACGCGGCCTTTTTACGGTTCCTGGCCTTTTGCTGGCCTTTTGCTCACATGTTCTTTCC
TGCGTTATCCCCTGATTCTGTGGATAACCGTATTACCGCCTTTGAGTGAGCTGATACCGCTCGCCGCAGC
CGAACGACCGAGCGCAGCGAGTCAGTGAGCGAGGAAGCGGAAGGCGAGAGTAGGGAACTGCCAGGCATCA
AACTAAGCAGAAGGCCCCTGACGGATGGCCTTTTTGCGTTTCTACAAACTCTTTCTGTGTTGTAAAACGA
CGGCCAGTCTTAAGCTCGGGCCCCCTGGGCGGTTCTGATAACGAGTAATCGTTAATCCGCAAATAACGTA
AAAACCCGCTTCGGCGGGTTTTTTTATGGGGGGAGTTTAGGGAAAGAGCATTTGTCAGAATATTTAAGGG
CGCCTGTCACTTTGCTTGATATATGAGAATTATTTAACCTTATAAATGAGAAAAAAGCAACGCACTTTAA
ATAAGATACGTTGCTTTTTCGATTGATGAACACCTATAATTAAACTATTCATCTATTATTTATGATTTTT
TGTATATACAATATTTCTAGTTTGTTAAAGAGAATTAAGAAAATAAATCTCGAAAATAATAAAGGGAAAA
TCAGTTTTTGATATCAAAATTATACATGTCAACGATAATACAAAATATAATACAAACTATAAGATGTTAT
CAGTATTTATTATCATTTAGAATAAATTTTGTGTCGCCCTTAATTGTGAGCGGATAACAATTACGAGCTT
CATGCACAGTGGCGTTGACTCAATATTGGCCATTAGCCATATTATTCATTGGTTATATAGCATAAATCAA
TATTGGCTATTGGCCATTGCATACGTTGTATCTATATCATAATATGTACATTTATATTGGCTCATGTCCA
ATATGACCGCCATGTTGGCATTGATTATTGACTAGTTATTAATAGTAATCAATTACGGGGTCATTAGTTC
ATAGCCCATATATGGAGTTCCGCGTTACATAACTTACGGTAAATGGCCCGCCTGGCTGACCGCCCAACGA
CCCCCGCCCATTGACGTCAATAATGACGTATGTTCCCATAGTAACGCCAATAGGGACTTTCCATTGACGT
CAATGGGTGGAGTATTTACGGTAAACTGCCCACTTGGCAGTACATCAAGTGTATCATATGCCAAGTACGC
CCCCTATTGACGTCAATGACGGTAAATGGCCCGCCTGGCATTATGCCCAGTACATGACCTTATGGGACTT
TCCTACTTGGCAGTACATCTACGTATTAGTCATCGCTATTACCATGGTGATGCGGTTTTGGCAGTACATC
AATGGGCGTGGATAGCGGTTTGACTCACGGGGATTTCCAAGTCTCCACCCCATTGACGTCAATGGGAGTT
TGTTTTGGCACCAAAATCAACGGGACTTTCCAAAATGTCGTAACAACTCCGCCCCATTGACGCAAATGGG
CGGTAGGCGTGTACGGTGGGAGGTCTATATAAGCAGAGCTCGTTTAGTGAACCGTCAGATCGCCTGGAGA
CGCCATCCACGCTGTTTTGACCTCCATAGAAGACACCGGGACCGATCCAGCCTCCGCGGCCGGGAACGGT
GCATTGGAACGCGGATTCCCCGTGCCAAGAGTGACGTAAGTACCGCCTATAGAGTCTATAGGCCCACCCC
CTTGGCTTCGTTAGAACGCGGCTACAATTAATACATAACCTTATGTATCATACACATACGATTTAGGTGA
CACTATAGAATAACATCCACTTTGCCTTTCTCTCCACAGGTGTCCACTCCCAGGTCCAACTGCACCTCGG
TTCTATCGAAAACGCGCCTGCTAGCGCCACCATGAAGACCATCATTGCCCTGAGCTACATCTTCTGCCTG
GTGTTCGCTGCGGCCGCC
[297 nt withheld, positions 2749-3045]
GGCGGAGGCGGATCTGGTGGCGGAGGAAGTGGCGGCGGAGGATCTGGATCTCACAGCCTGAGATACTTCA
GCACCGCCGTGTCCAGACCTGGAAGAGGCGAGCCTAGATATATCGCCGTGGAATACGTGGACGACACCCA
GTTTCTGAGATTCGACAGCGACGCCGCTATTCCCAGAATGGAACCCAGAGAGCCCTGGGTCGAGCAAGAG
GGACCTCAGTATTGGGAGTGGACCACCGGCTACGCCAAGGCCAATGCTCAGACAGATAGAGTGGCCCTGC
GGAACCTGCTGCGGAGATACAATCAGTCTGAGGCCGGCAGCCACACACTGCAGGGCATGAATGGCTGTGA
CATGGGCCCTGATGGCAGACTGCTGAGAGGCTATCACCAGCACGCCTACGACGGCAAGGACTACATCAGC
CTGAACGAGGACCTGCGGTCTTGGACAGCCGCTGATACAGTGGCCCAGATCACCCAGAGATTCTACGAGG
CCGAGGAATACGCCGAAGAGTTCCGGACATACCTGGAAGGCGAGTGCCTGGAACTGCTGCGCCGCTATCT
GGAAAACGGCAAAGAGACACTGCAGCGGGCCGATCCTCCTAAAGCTCACGTGGCCCACCATCCTATCAGC
GACCATGAGGCCACACTGAGATGTTGGGCCCTGGGCTTTTACCCTGCCGAGATCACACTGACCTGGCAGA
GAGATGGCGAGGAACAGACCCAGGATACCGAGCTGGTGGAAACAAGACCTGCCGGCGACGGCACCTTCCA
GAAATGGGCTGCTGTGGTTGTTCCTCCTGGCGAAGAACAGCGGTACACCTGTCACGTGCAGCACGAAGGA
CTGCCCCAGCCTCTGATTCTGAGATGGGAGCAGAGCCCTCAGCCTACAATCCCCATTGGCGCGCCGGGCG
GCGACAAGACCCACACCTGCCCCCCCTGCCCAGCTCCAGAACTGCTGGGAGGGCCTTCCGTGTTCCTGTT
CCCCCCCAAGCCCAAGGACACCCTGATGATCAGCAGGACCCCCGAGGTGACCTGCGTGGTGGTGGCCGTG
TCCCACGAGGACCCAGAGGTGAAGTTCAACTGGTACGTGGACGGCGTGGAGGTGCACAACGCCAAGACCA
AGCCCAGAGAGGAGCAGTACAACAGCACCTACAGGGTGGTGTCCGTGCTGACCGTGCTGCACCAGGACTG
GCTGAACGGCAAAGAATACAAGTGCAAAGTCTCCAACAAGGCCCTGGCTGCCCCAATCGAAAAGACAATC
AGCAAGGCCAAGGGCCAGCCACGGGAGCCCCAGGTGTACACCCTGCCCCCCAGCCGGGAGGAGATGACCA
AGAACCAGGTGTCCCTGACCTGTCTGGTGAAGGGCTTCTACCCCAGCGATATCGCCGTGGAGTGGGAGAG
CAACGGCCAGCCCGAGAACAACTACAAGACCACCCCCCCAGTGCTGGACAGCGACGGCAGCTTCTTCCTG
TACAGCAAGCTGACCGTGGACAAGTCCAGGTGGCAGCAGGGCAACGTGTTCAGCTGCAGCGTGATGCACG
AGGCCCTGCACAACCACTACACCCAGAAGTCCCTGAGCCTGAGCCCCGGCGGCAGCGGTCTTAATGATAT
TTTCGAGGCTCAGAAGATTGAGTGGCATGAACACCACCACCATCACCACTAAGGCCGGCCTGTAGTCACT
GGCACAACGCGTTACCCGGTAAGCCAATCGGGTATACACGGTCGTCATACTGCAGACAGGGTTCTTCTAC
TTTGCAAGATAGTCTTGAGTAGTAAAATAAATAGATAGAGAAAATCAGCCTCGACTGTGCCTTCTAGTTG
CCAGCCATCTGTTGTTTGCCCCTCCCCCGTGCCTTCCTTGACCCTGGAAGGTGCCACTCCCACTGTCCTT
TCCTAATAAAATGAGGAAATTGCATCACAACACTCAACCCTATCTCGGTCTATTCTTTTGATTTATAAGG
GATTTTGCCGATTTCGGCCTATTGGTTAAAAAATGAGCTGATTTAACAAAAATTTAACGCGAATTAATTC
TGTGGAATGTGTGTCAGTTAGGGTGTGGAAAGTCCCCAGGCTCCCCAGCAGGCAGAAGTATGCAAAGCAT
GCATCTCAATTAGTCAGCAACCAGGTGTGGAAAGTCCCCAGGCTCCCCAGCAGGCAGAAGTATGCAAAGC
ATGCATCTCAATTAGTCAGCAACCATAGTCCCGCCCCTAACTCCGCCCATCCCGCCCCTAACTCCGCCCA
GTTCCGCCCATTCTCCGCCCCATGGCTGACTAATTTTTTTTATTTATGCAGAGGCCGAGGCCGCCTCTGC
CTCTGAGCTATTCCAGAAGTAGTGAGGAGGCTTTTTTGGAGGCCTAGGCTTTTGCAAAAAGCTCCCGGGA
GCTTGTATATCCATTTTCGGATCTGATCAGCACGTGTTGACAATTAATCATCGGCATAGTATATCGGCAT
AGTATAATACGACAAGGTGAGGAACTAAACCATGACCGAGTACAAGCCCACGGTGCGCCTCGCCACCCGC
GACGACGTCCCCAGGGCCGTACGCACCCTCGCCGCCGCGTTCGCCGACTACCCCGCCACGCGCCACACCG
TCGATCCGGACCGCCACATCGAGCGGGTCACCGAGCTGCAAGAACTCTTCCTCACGCGCGTCGGGCTCGA
CATCGGCAAGGTGTGGGTCGCGGACGACGGCGCCGCGGTGGCGGTCTGGACCACGCCGGAGAGCGTCGAA
GCGGGGGCGGTGTTCGCCGAGATCGGCCCGCGCATGGCCGAGTTGAGCGGTTCCCGGCTGGCCGCGCAGC
AACAGATGGAAGGCCTCCTGGCGCCGCACCGGCCCAAGGAGCCCGCGTGGTTCCTGGCCACCGTCGGCGT
CTCGCCCGACCACCAGGGCAAGGGTCTGGGCAGCGCCGTCGTGCTCCCCGGAGTGGAGGCGGCCGAGCGC
GCCGGGGTGCCCGCCTTCCTGGAGACATCCGCGCCCCGCAACCTCCCCTTCTACGAGCGGCTCGGCTTCA
CCGTCACCGCCGACGTCGAGGTGCCCGAAGGACCGCGCACCTGGTGCATGACCCGCAAGCCCGGTGCCTG
ACACGTGCTACGAGATTTCGATTCCACCGCCGCCTTCTATGAAAGGTTGGGCTTCGGAATCGTTTTCCGG
GACGCCGGCTGGATGATCCTCCAGCGCGGGGATCTCATGCTGGAGTTCTTCGCCCACCCCAACTTGTTTA
TTGCAGCTTATAATGGTTACAAATAAAGCAATAGCATCACAAATTTCACAAATAAAGCATTTTTTTCACT
GCATTCTAGTTGTGGTTTGTCCAAACTCATCAATGTATCTTATCATGTCTGTATACCGTCGACCTCTAGC
TAGAGCTTGGCGTAATCATGGTCATTACCAATGCTTAATCAGTGAGGCACCTATCTCAGCGATCTGTCTA
TTTCGTTCATCCATAGTTGCCTGACTCCCCGTCGTGTAGATAACTACGATACGGGAGGGCTTACCATCTG
GCCCCAGCGCTGCGATGATACCGCGAGAACCACGCTCACCGGCTCCGGATTTATCAGCAATAAACCAGCC
AGCCGGAAGGGCCGAGCGCAGAAGTGGTCCTGCAACTTTATCCGCCTCCATCCAGTCTATTAATTGTTGC
CGGGAAGCTAGAGTAAGTAGTTCGCCAGTTAATAGTTTGCGCAACGTTGTTGCCATCGCTACAGGCATCG
TGGTGTCACGCTCGTCGTTTGGTATGGCTTCATTCAGCTCCGGTTCCCAACGATCAAGGCGAGTTACATG
ATCCCCCATGTTGTGCAAAAAAGCGGTTAGCTCCTTCGGTCCTCCGATCGTTGTCAGAAGTAAGTTGGCC
GCAGTGTTATCACTCATGGTTATGGCAGCACTGCATAATTCTCTTACTGTCATGCCATCCGTAAGATGCT
TTTCTGTGACTGGTGAGTACTCAACCAAGTCATTCTGAGAATAGTGTATGCGGCGACCGAGTTGCTCTTG
CCCGGCGTCAATACGGGATAATACCGCGCCACATAGCAGAACTTTAAAAGTGCTCATCATTGGAAAACGT
TCTTCGGGGCGAAAACTCTCAAGGATCTTACCGCTGTTGAGATCCAGTTCGATGTAACCCACTCGTGCAC
CCAACTGATCTTCAGCATCTTTTACTTTCACCAGCGTTTCTGGGTGAGCAAAAACAGGAAGGCAAAATGC
CGCAAAAAAGGGAATAAGGGCGACACGGAAATGTTGAATACTCATATTCTTCCTT
Features (pLannotate 1.2.2; 21 found; start..end, strand, type, name):
    119..143     -  CDS            KanR (fragment): aminoglycoside phosphotransferase; aph(3')-Ia; confers resistance to kanamycin
    254..842     +  rep_origin     ori: high-copy-number ColE1/pMB1/pBR322/pUC origin of replication
   1067..1084    +  terminator     rrnB T2 terminator (fragment): transcription terminator T2 from the E. coli rrnB gene
   1109..1128    -  CDS            lacZα (fragment): LacZα fragment of β-galactosidase; lacZ fragment
   1584..1600    +  protein_bind   lac operator: The lac repressor binds to the lac operator to inhibit transcription in E. coli. This inhibition can be relieved by adding lactose or isopropyl-β-D-thiogalactopyranoside (IPTG). lac repressor encoded by lacI
   1843..2146    +  enhancer       CMV enhancer: human cytomegalovirus immediate early enhancer
   2147..2350    +  promoter       CMV promoter: human cytomegalovirus (CMV) immediate early promoter
   2486..2529    +  intron         CMV intron (fragment): modified intron A from human cytomegalovirus
   2581..2599    +  promoter       SP6 promoter: promoter for bacteriophage SP6 RNA polymerase
   2603..2640    +  CDS            IgH signal sequence (fragment): signal sequence from the mouse immunoglobulin heavy chain variable region
   2704..3045    +  CDS            B2M (sequence partly withheld): B2MG_CHLAE - Experimental evidence at protein level: Swiss-Prot protein existence level 1. Component of the class I major histocompatibility complex (MHC). Involved in the presentation of peptide antigens to the immune system. From Chlorocebus aethiops (Green monkey) (Cercopithecus aethiops).
   3094..3942    +  CDS            HLA-F (fragment): HLAF_HUMAN - Also known as HLA-5.4 From Homo sapiens (Human).
   4850..4961    +  polyA_signal   bGH poly(A) signal: bovine growth hormone polyadenylation signal
   4962..5070    +  rep_origin     f1 ori (fragment): f1 bacteriophage origin of replication; arrow indicates direction of (+) strand synthesis
   5084..5413    +  promoter       SV40 promoter: SV40 enhancer and early promoter
   5461..5508    +  promoter       EM7 promoter: synthetic bacterial promoter&nbsp
   5527..6126    +  CDS            PuroR (fragment): puromycin N-acetyltransferase; pac from Streptomyces; confers resistance to puromycin
   6136..6261    +  CDS            ble (fragment): BLE_KLEPN - Experimental evidence at protein level: Swiss-Prot protein existence level 1. Binding protein with a strong affinity to the bleomycin family of antibiotics. Binds to CL990; an antimitotic-antibiotic compound. From Klebsiella pneumoniae.
   6256..6377    +  polyA_signal   SV40 poly(A) signal: SV40 polyadenylation signal
   6430..7290    -  CDS            AmpR: β-lactamase; bla; confers resistance to ampicillin, carbenicillin, and related antibiotics
   7293..89      -  promoter       AmpR promoter (fragment) (across the origin): bla
