[The description below was written by a language model from this plasmid's Addgene catalogue record and pLannotate feature annotations shown in this document.]
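Description:
pD649-HAsp-HLA-F-Fc(DAPA)-AviTag-6xHis is a 7.3 kb mammalian expression plasmid built on the pD649 backbone for producing a secreted, soluble form of the human non-classical MHC class I molecule HLA-F. It is maintained in E. coli as a high-copy plasmid through a ColE1/pUC-type origin and ampicillin resistance (bla). The feature table also shows an SV40 early/EM7 promoter cassette driving a puromycin N-acetyltransferase gene with an SV40 poly(A) signal, which could support selection in mammalian cells. In addition, it lists small remnants of other elements (KanR, lacZα, ble, f1 ori) that appear to be non-functional fragments.

Expression is driven by the CMV immediate-early enhancer and promoter, followed by a fragment of CMV intron A and an SP6 promoter, which also serves as a sequencing primer site. The reading frame begins with a signal peptide ("HAsp" in the name; the annotation software matched it partially to an immunoglobulin heavy chain leader). The 1,194 bp insert, cloned between NotI and AscI sites, follows. The feature table detects a β2-microglobulin coding region immediately upstream of the HLA-F extracellular portion, which suggests a single-chain β2m–heavy chain design, although the catalogue entry does not state this.

Downstream, the backbone supplies a human IgG Fc carrying the D265A and P329A (DAPA) mutations, generally used to reduce Fc effector binding, then an AviTag for site-specific BirA biotinylation and a 6xHis tag for metal-affinity purification. These parts are not annotated in the table but fit the gap before the bGH poly(A) signal. The plasmid belongs to a collection made for screening interactions among human cell-surface protein ectodomains. The depositor notes that some members of the collection may carry a transposase insertion upstream of the CMV promoter.
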