Addgene plasmid #156834: pD649-HAsp-HLA-F-Fc(DAPA)-AviTag-6xHis
Purpose: Mammalian expression of cell-surface protein extracellular domain fused to Fc(DAPA)-Avi-6xHis. Protein is secreted from cells.
Depositing lab: Chris Garcia. Depositing organization: Stanford University. Publication: A Human IgSF Cell-Surface Interactome Reveals a Complex Network of Protein-Protein Interactions. Wojtowicz WM, Vielmetter J, Fernandes RA, Siepe DH, Eastman CL, Chisholm GB, Cox S, Klock H, Anderson PW, Rue SM, Miller JJ, Glaser SM, Bragstad ML, Vance J, Lam AW, Lesley SA, Zinn K, Garcia KC. Cell. 2020 Aug 20;182(4):1027-1043.e17. doi: 10.1016/j.cell.2020.07.025. PubMed 32822567.
Backbone
  Vector backbone: pD649
  Backbone size w/o insert (bp): 6106
  Vector type: Mammalian Expression
Growth in bacteria
  Bacterial resistance: Ampicillin, 100 μg/mL
  Growth temperature: 37°C
  Growth strain: DH5alpha
  Copy number: High Copy
Gene/Insert
  Gene/Insert name: HLA-F (alt name: HLAF)
  Species: H. sapiens (human)
  Insert size (bp): 1194
  Mutation: Fc region of human IgG contains D265A and P329A mutations (DAPA)
  Entrez Gene: HLA-F (a.k.a. CDA12, HLA-5.4, HLA-CDA12, HLAF)
  Promoter: CMV/SP6
  Tag / fusion protein: Fc(DAPA)-AviTag-6xHis (C terminal on backbone)
  Cloning method: Restriction Enzyme; 5′ cloning site GCGGCCGC (not destroyed); 3′ cloning site GGCGCGCC (not destroyed)
  Sequencing primers: 5′ ATTTAGGTGACACTATAG; 3′ CACGTACCAGTTGAACTTCACC
Resource information
  A portion of this plasmid was derived from a plasmid made by: synthesis by ThermoFisher
Terms and licenses: Academic/Nonprofit Terms; Industry Terms: Not Available to Industry
Depositor comments: Some plasmids in this collection may have an IS4-like element ISVsa5 family transposase upstream of the CMV promoter.
How to cite: pD649-HAsp-HLA-F-Fc(DAPA)-AviTag-6xHis was a gift from Chris Garcia (Addgene plasmid # 156834 ; http://n2t.net/addgene:156834 ; RRID:Addgene_156834)
