>Addgene plasmid #156834 | pD649-HAsp-HLA-F-Fc(DAPA)-AviTag-6xHis | depositor partial sequence | sequence record 302778 | insert (extracellular domain)
[297 nt withheld, positions 1-297]
GGCGGAGGCGGATCTGGTGGCGGAGGAAGTGGCGGCGGAGGATCTGGATCTCACAGCCTGAGATACTTCA
GCACCGCCGTGTCCAGACCTGGAAGAGGCGAGCCTAGATATATCGCCGTGGAATACGTGGACGACACCCA
GTTTCTGAGATTCGACAGCGACGCCGCTATTCCCAGAATGGAACCCAGAGAGCCCTGGGTCGAGCAAGAG
GGACCTCAGTATTGGGAGTGGACCACCGGCTACGCCAAGGCCAATGCTCAGACAGATAGAGTGGCCCTGC
GGAACCTGCTGCGGAGATACAATCAGTCTGAGGCCGGCAGCCACACACTGCAGGGCATGAATGGCTGTGA
CATGGGCCCTGATGGCAGACTGCTGAGAGGCTATCACCAGCACGCCTACGACGGCAAGGACTACATCAGC
CTGAACGAGGACCTGCGGTCTTGGACAGCCGCTGATACAGTGGCCCAGATCACCCAGAGATTCTACGAGG
CCGAGGAATACGCCGAAGAGTTCCGGACATACCTGGAAGGCGAGTGCCTGGAACTGCTGCGCCGCTATCT
GGAAAACGGCAAAGAGACACTGCAGCGGGCCGATCCTCCTAAAGCTCACGTGGCCCACCATCCTATCAGC
GACCATGAGGCCACACTGAGATGTTGGGCCCTGGGCTTTTACCCTGCCGAGATCACACTGACCTGGCAGA
GAGATGGCGAGGAACAGACCCAGGATACCGAGCTGGTGGAAACAAGACCTGCCGGCGACGGCACCTTCCA
GAAATGGGCTGCTGTGGTTGTTCCTCCTGGCGAAGAACAGCGGTACACCTGTCACGTGCAGCACGAAGGA
CTGCCCCAGCCTCTGATTCTGAGATGGGAGCAGAGCCCTCAGCCTACAATCCCCATT
